Addgene plasmid #46832: pSARSF505
Depositing lab: Hideo Iwai. Depositing organization: University of Helsinki, Institute of Biotechnology. Publication: Intermolecular domain swapping induces intein-mediated protein alternative splicing. Aranko AS, Oeemig JS, Kajander T, Iwai H. Nat Chem Biol. 2013 Aug 25. doi: 10.1038/nchembio.1320. PubMed 23974115.
Backbone
  Vector backbone: pRSF-1
  Backbone manufacturer: Novagen
  Backbone size w/o insert (bp): 3559
  Total vector size (bp): 4696
  Vector type: Bacterial Expression
Growth in bacteria
  Bacterial resistance: Kanamycin, 50 μg/mL
  Growth temperature: 37°C
  Growth strain: DH5alpha
  Copy number: High Copy
Gene/Insert
  Gene/Insert name: GFPN-NpuDnaE_intein-GFP_C (alt name: NpuDnaE inserted in GFP chromophore)
  Species: Nostoc punctiforme
  Insert size (bp): 1137
  Mutation: stemmer GFP with superfolder mutations S30R and Y39N, and SYG->CYG in chromophore
  Promoter: T7
  Tag / fusion protein: H6-GFP_N (N terminal on insert); GFP_C (C terminal on insert)
  Cloning method: Restriction Enzyme; 5′ cloning site NcoI (not destroyed); 3′ cloning site HindIII (not destroyed)
  Sequencing primers: 5′ T7; 3′ T7term
Terms and licenses: Academic/Nonprofit Terms; Industry Terms: Not Available to Industry
How to cite: pSARSF505 was a gift from Hideo Iwai (Addgene plasmid # 46832 ; http://n2t.net/addgene:46832 ; RRID:Addgene_46832)
