[The description below was written by a language model from this plasmid's Addgene catalogue record and pLannotate feature annotations shown in this document.]
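Description:
pSARSF505 is a 4.7 kb bacterial expression plasmid built on the Novagen pRSF-1 backbone. It replicates from the RSF1030 origin, which is listed as high copy and is compatible with plasmids carrying other origin types, so it can be co-maintained with a second expression vector in the same E. coli cell. Selection is by kanamycin through an aminoglycoside phosphotransferase gene. The backbone also carries lacI with its own promoter. Expression of the insert is driven by a T7 promoter followed by a lac operator and the T7 gene 10 ribosome binding site, and it ends at a T7 terminator. Transcription therefore depends on a host that supplies T7 RNA polymerase and can be induced with IPTG.

The 1.1 kb insert, cloned between NcoI and HindIII, encodes a single polypeptide in which the DnaE intein from Nostoc punctiforme (NpuDnaE) is inserted into GFP at the chromophore. This gives an N-terminally His6-tagged GFP N-terminal part, the intein, and then the GFP C-terminal part. The GFP is a Stemmer variant carrying the superfolder mutations S30R and Y39N. Its chromophore tripeptide is changed from SYG to CYG, which presumably supplies the cysteine needed at the splice junction. The automated annotation labels the region as two GFP-like segments and does not recognise the intein, and the small tag and tetracycline-resistance fragments it reports appear to be backbone remnants or partial matches. Protein splicing should excise the intein and ligate the two GFP halves, making fluorescence a possible readout of splicing. The associated publication concerns intein-mediated alternative protein splicing induced by intermolecular domain swapping.
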