Features (pLannotate 1.2.2; 18 found; start..end, strand, type, name):
    358..435     -  promoter       lacI promoter: lacI
    443..478     -  CDS            TcR (fragment): tetracycline efflux protein; tet; confers resistance to tetracycline
    481..499     +  promoter       T7 promoter: promoter for bacteriophage T7 RNA polymerase
    500..524     +  protein_bind   lac operator: The lac repressor binds to the lac operator to inhibit transcription in E. coli. This inhibition can be relieved by adding lactose or isopropyl-β-D-thiogalactopyranoside (IPTG). lac repressor encoded by lacI
    539..561     +  RBS            RBS: efficient ribosome binding site from bacteriophage T7 gene 10 (Olins and Rangwala, 1989)
    580..596     +  CDS            capTEV™ (fragment): composite tag for in vivo biotinylation, TEV protease cleavage, and 6xHis tagging
    604..1443    +  CDS            cEGFP: cEGFP is a basic (constitutively fluorescent) green fluorescent protein published in 2008, derived from Aequorea victoria.
   1456..1701    +  CDS            cEGFP (fragment): cEGFP is a basic (constitutively fluorescent) green fluorescent protein published in 2008, derived from Aequorea victoria.
   1730..1771    +  CDS            S-Tag (fragment): affinity and epitope tag derived from pancreatic ribonuclease A
   1801..1818    +  CDS            SET1 (fragment): solubility-enhancement tag derived from T7 phage gene 10B
   1826..1873    +  terminator     T7 terminator: transcription terminator for bacteriophage T7 RNA polymerase
   2037..2094    +  promoter       AmpR promoter (fragment): bla
   2103..2918    -  CDS            KanR: aminoglycoside phosphotransferase; aph(3')-Ia; confers resistance to kanamycin in bacteria or G418 (Geneticin®) in eukaryotes
   2919..3010    -  promoter       AmpR promoter: bla
   3026..3775    -  rep_origin     RSF ori: Plasmids containing the RSF 1030 origin of replication can be propagated in E. coli cells that contain additional plasmids with compatible origins.
   3858..3922    -  CDS            TcR (fragment): tetracycline efflux protein; tet; confers resistance to tetracycline
   3937..3958    -  protein_bind   CAP binding site: CAP binding activates transcription in the presence of cAMP. E. coli catabolite activator protein
   3971..357     -  CDS            lacI (across the origin): lac repressor; lacI; The lac repressor binds to the lac operator to inhibit transcription in E. coli. This inhibition can be relieved by adding lactose or isopropyl-β-D-thiogalactopyranoside (IPTG).
>Addgene plasmid #46832 | pSARSF505 | depositor full sequence | sequence record 66338 | pSARSF505 plasmid sequence
GACGCGTTGCGCGAGAAGATTGTGCACCGCCGCTTTACAGGCTTCGACGCCGCTTCGTTCTACCATCGAC
ACCACCACGCTGGCACCCAGTTGATCGGCGCGAGATTTAATCGCCGCGACAATTTGCGACGGCGCGTGCA
GGGCCAGACTGGAGGTGGCAACGCCAATCAGCAACGACTGTTTGCCCGCCAGTTGTTGTGCCACGCGGTT
GGGAATGTAATTCAGCTCCGCCATCGCCGCTTCCACTTTTTCCCGCGTTTTCGCAGAAACGTGGCTGGCC
TGGTTCACCACGCGGGAAACGGTCTGATAAGAGACACCGGCATACTCTGCGACATCGTATAACGTTACTG
GTTTCACATTCACCACCCTGAATTGACTCTCTTCCGGGCGCTATCATGCCATACCGCGAAAGGTTTTGCG
CCATTCGATGGTGTCCGGGATCTCGACGCTCTCCCTTATGCGACTCCTGCATTAGGAAATTAATACGACT
CACTATAGGGGAATTGTGAGCGGATAACAATTCCCCTGTAGAAATAATTTTGTTTAACTTTAATAAGGAG
ATATACCATGGGCAGCAGCCATCATCATCATCATCACAGCACTAGCAAAGGAGAAGAACTTTTCACTGGA
GTTGTCCCAATTCTTGTTGAATTAGATGGTGATGTTAATGGGCACAAATTTTCTGTCCGCGGAGAGGGTG
AAGGTGATGCTACAAACGGAAAACTTACCCTTAAATTTATTTGCACTACTGGAAAACTACCTGTTCCATG
GCCAACACTAGTTACTACTTTATGTTTAAGCTATGAAACGGAAATATTGACAGTAGAATATGGATTATTA
CCGATTGGTAAAATTGTAGAAAAGCGCATCGAATGTACTGTTTATAGCGTTGATAATAATGGAAATATTT
ATACACAACCTGTAGCACAATGGCACGATCGCGGAGAACAAGAGGTGTTTGAGTATTGTTTGGAAGATGG
TTCATTGATTCGGGCAACAAAAGACCATAAGTTTATGACTGTTGATGGTCAAATGTTGCCAATTGATGAA
ATATTTGAACGTGAATTGGATTTGATGCGGGTTGATAATTTGCCGAATATCAAAATAGCCACACGTAAAT
ATTTAGGCAAACAAAATGTCTATGACATTGGAGTTGAGCGCGACCATAATTTTGCACTCAAAAATGGCTT
CATAGCTTCTAATTGTTATGGTGTTCAATGCTTTTCTAGATATCCGGATCATATGAAACGGCATGACTTT
TTCAAGAGTGCCATGCCCGAAGGTTATGTACAGGAACGCACTATATCTTTCAAAGATGACGGGAACTACA
AGACGCGTGCTGAAGTCAAGTTTGAAGGTGATACCCTTGTTAATCGTATCGAGTTAAAAGGTATTGATTT
TAAAGAAGATGGAAACATTCTCGGACACAAACTCGAGTACAACTATAACTCACACAATGTATACATCACG
GCAGACAAACAAAAGAATGGAATCAAAGCTAACTTCAAAATTCGCCACAACATTGAAGATGGATCCGTTC
AACTAGCAGACCATTATCAACAAAATACTCCAATTGGCGATGGCCCTGTCCTTTTACCAGACAACCATTA
CCTGTCGACACAATCTGCCCTTTCGAAAGATCCCAACGAAAAGCGTGACCACATGGTCCTTCTTGAGTTT
GTAACTGCTGCTGGGTTGACTTAAGCTTGCGGCCGCACTCGAGTCTGGTAAAGAAACCGCTGCTGCGAAA
TTTGAACGCCAGCACATGGACTCGTCTACTAGCGCAGCTTAATTAACCTAGGCTGCTGCCACCGCTGAGC
AATAACTAGCATAACCCCTTGGGGCCTCTAAACGGGTCTTGAGGGGTTTTTTGCTGAAACCTCAGGCATT
TGAGAAGCACACGGTCACACTGCTTCCGGTAGTCAATAAACCGGTAAACCAGCAATAGACATAAGCGGCT
ATTTAACGACCCTGCCCTGAACCGACGACAAGCTGACGACCGGGTCTCCGCAAGTGGCACTTTTCGGGGA
AATGTGCGCGGAACCCCTATTTGTTTATTTTTCTAAATACATTCAAATATGTATCCGCTCATGAATTAAT
TCTTAGAAAAACTCATCGAGCATCAAATGAAACTGCAATTTATTCATATCAGGATTATCAATACCATATT
TTTGAAAAAGCCGTTTCTGTAATGAAGGAGAAAACTCACCGAGGCAGTTCCATAGGATGGCAAGATCCTG
GTATCGGTCTGCGATTCCGACTCGTCCAACATCAATACAACCTATTAATTTCCCCTCGTCAAAAATAAGG
TTATCAAGTGAGAAATCACCATGAGTGACGACTGAATCCGGTGAGAATGGCAAAAGTTTATGCATTTCTT
TCCAGACTTGTTCAACAGGCCAGCCATTACGCTCGTCATCAAAATCACTCGCATCAACCAAACCGTTATT
CATTCGTGATTGCGCCTGAGCGAGACGAAATACGCGGTCGCTGTTAAAAGGACAATTACAAACAGGAATC
GAATGCAACCGGCGCAGGAACACTGCCAGCGCATCAACAATATTTTCACCTGAATCAGGATATTCTTCTA
ATACCTGGAATGCTGTTTTCCCGGGGATCGCAGTGGTGAGTAACCATGCATCATCAGGAGTACGGATAAA
ATGCTTGATGGTCGGAAGAGGCATAAATTCCGTCAGCCAGTTTAGTCTGACCATCTCATCTGTAACATCA
TTGGCAACGCTACCTTTGCCATGTTTCAGAAACAACTCTGGCGCATCGGGCTTCCCATACAATCGATAGA
TTGTCGCACCTGATTGCCCGACATTATCGCGAGCCCATTTATACCCATATAAATCAGCATCCATGTTGGA
ATTTAATCGCGGCCTAGAGCAAGACGTTTCCCGTTGAATATGGCTCATACTCTTCCTTTTTCAATATTAT
TGAAGCATTTATCAGGGTTATTGTCTCATGAGCGGATACATATTTGAATGTATTTAGAAAAATAAACAAA
TAGGCATGCAGCGCTCTTCCGCTTCCTCGCTCACTGACTCGCTACGCTCGGTCGTTCGACTGCGGCGAGC
GGTGTCAGCTCACTCAAAAGCGGTAATACGGTTATCCACAGAATCAGGGGATAAAGCCGGAAAGAACATG
TGAGCAAAAAGCAAAGCACCGGAAGAAGCCAACGCCGCAGGCGTTTTTCCATAGGCTCCGCCCCCCTGAC
GAGCATCACAAAAATCGACGCTCAAGCCAGAGGTGGCGAAACCCGACAGGACTATAAAGATACCAGGCGT
TTCCCCCTGGAAGCTCCCTCGTGCGCTCTCCTGTTCCGACCCTGCCGCTTACCGGATACCTGTCCGCCTT
TCTCCCTTCGGGAAGCGTGGCGCTTTCTCATAGCTCACGCTGTTGGTATCTCAGTTCGGTGTAGGTCGTT
CGCTCCAAGCTGGGCTGTGTGCACGAACCCCCCGTTCAGCCCGACCGCTGCGCCTTATCCGGTAACTATC
GTCTTGAGTCCAACCCGGTAAGACACGACTTATCGCCACTGGCAGCAGCCATTGGTAACTGATTTAGAGG
ACTTTGTCTTGAAGTTATGCACCTGTTAAGGCTAAACTGAAAGAACAGATTTTGGTGAGTGCGGTCCTCC
AACCCACTTACCTTGGTTCAAAGAGTTGGTAGCTCAGCGAACCTTGAGAAAACCACCGTTGGTAGCGGTG
GTTTTTCTTTATTTATGAGATGATGAATCAATCGGTCTATCAAGTCAACGAACAGCTATTCCGTTACTCT
AGATTTCAGTGCAATTTATCTCTTCAAATGTAGCACCTGAAGTCAGCCCCATACGATATAAGTTGTAATT
CTCATGTTAGTCATGCCCCGCGCCCACCGGAAGGAGCTGACTGGGTTGAAGGCTCTCAAGGGCATCGGTC
GAGATCCCGGTGCCTAATGAGTGAGCTAACTTACATTAATTGCGTTGCGCTCACTGCCCGCTTTCCAGTC
GGGAAACCTGTCGTGCCAGCTGCATTAATGAATCGGCCAACGCGCGGGGAGAGGCGGTTTGCGTATTGGG
CGCCAGGGTGGTTTTTCTTTTCACCAGTGAGACGGGCAACAGCTGATTGCCCTTCACCGCCTGGCCCTGA
GAGAGTTGCAGCAAGCGGTCCACGCTGGTTTGCCCCAGCAGGCGAAAATCCTGTTTGATGGTGGTTAACG
GCGGGATATAACATGAGCTGTCTTCGGTATCGTCGTATCCCACTACCGAGATGTCCGCACCAACGCGCAG
CCCGGACTCGGTAATGGCGCGCATTGCGCCCAGCGCCATCTGATCGTTGGCAACCAGCATCGCAGTGGGA
ACGATGCCCTCATTCAGCATTTGCATGGTTTGTTGAAAACCGGACATGGCACTCCAGTCGCCTTCCCGTT
CCGCTATCGGCTGAATTTGATTGCGAGTGAGATATTTATGCCAGCCAGCCAGACGCAGACGCGCCGAGAC
AGAACTTAATGGGCCCGCTAACAGCGCGATTTGCTGGTGACCCAATGCGACCAGATGCTCCACGCCCAGT
CGCGTACCGTCTTCATGGGAGAAAATAATACTGTTGATGGGTGTCTGGTCAGAGACATCAAGAAATAACG
CCGGAACATTAGTGCAGGCAGCTTCCACAGCAATGGCATCCTGGTCATCCAGCGGATAGTTAATGATCAG
CCCACT
