>Addgene plasmid #46832 | pSARSF505 | addgene partial sequence | sequence record 70824 | T7 5'-TAATACGACTCACTATAGGG-3'
ATAATTTTGTTTAACTTTAATAAGGAGATATACCATGGGCAGCAGCCATCATCATCATCATCACAGCACT
AGCAAAGGAGAAGAACTTTTCACTGGAGTTGTCCCAATTCTTGTTGAATTAGATGGTGATGTTAATGGGC
ACAAATTTTCTGTCCGCGGAGAGGGTGAAGGTGATGCTACAAACGGAAAACTTACCCTTAAATTTATTTG
CACTACTGGAAAACTACCTGTTCCATGGCCAACACTAGTTACTACTTTATGTTTAAGCTATGAAACGGAA
ATATTGACAGTAGAATATGGATTATTACCGATTGGTAAAATTGTAGAAAAGCGCATCGAATGTACTGTTT
ATAGCGTTGATAATAATGGAAATATTTATACACAACCTGTAGCACAATGGCACGATCGCGGAGAACAAGA
GGTGTTTGAGTATTGTTTGGAAGATGGTTCATTGATTCGGGCAACAAAAGACCATAAGTTTATGACTGTT
GATGGTCAAATGTTGCCAATTGATGAAATATTTGAACGTGAATTGGATTTGATGCGGGTTGATAATTTGC
CGAATATCAAAATAGCCACACGTAAATATTTAGGCAAACAAAATGTCTATGACATTGGAGTTGAGCGCGA
CCATAATTTTGCACTCAAAAATGGCTTCATAGCTTCTAATTGTTATGGTGTTCAATGCTTTTCTAGATAT
CCGGATCATATGAAACGGCATGACTTTTTCAAGAGTGCCATGCCCGAAGGTTATGTACAGGAACGCACTA
TATCTTTCAAAGATGACGGGAACTACAAGACGCGTGCTGAAGTCAAGTTTGAAGGTGATACCCTTGTTAA
TCGTATCGAGTTAAAAGGTATTGATTTTA
