>Addgene plasmid #46832 | pSARSF505 | addgene partial sequence | sequence record 70842 | T7-term
TGCGCTAGTAGACGAGTCCATGTGCTGGCGTTCAAATTTCGCAGCAGCGGTTTCTTTACCAGACTCGAGT
GCGGCCGCAAGCTTAAGTCAACCCAGCAGCAGTTACAAACTCAAGAAGGACCATGTGGTCACGCTTTTCG
TTGGGATCTTTCGAAAGGGCAGATTGTGTCGACAGGTAATGGTTGTCTGGTAAAAGGACAGGGCCATCGC
CAATTGGAGTATTTTGTTGATAATGGTCTGCTAGTTGAACGGATCCATCTTCAATGTTGTGGCGAATTTT
GAAGTTAGCTTTGATTCCATTCTTTTGTTTGTCTGCCGTGATGTATACATTGTGTGAGTTATAGTTGTAC
TCGAGTTTGTGTCCGAGAATGTTTCCATCTTCTTTAAAATCAATACCTTTTAACTCGATACGATTAACAA
GGGTATCACCTTCAAACTTGACTTCAGCACGCGTCTTGTAGTTCCCGTCATCTTTGAAAGATATAGTGCG
TTCCTGTACATAACCTTCGGGCATGGCACTCTTGAAAAAGTCATGCCGTTTCATATGATCCGGATATCTA
GAAAAGCATTGAACACCATAACAATTAGAAGCTATGAAGCCATTTTTGAGTGCAAAATTATGGTCGCGCT
CAACTCCAATGTCATAGACATTTTGTTTGCCTAAATATTTACGTGTGGCTATTTTGATATTCGGCAAATT
ATCAACCCGCATCAAATCCAATTCACGTTCAAATATTTCATCAATTGGCAACATTTGACCATCAACAGTC
ATAAACTTATGGTCTTTTGTTGCCCGAATCAATGAACCATCTTCCAAACAATACTCAAACACCTCTTGTT
CTCCGCGATCGTGCCATTGTGCTACAGGTTGTGTATAAATATTTCCATTATTATCAACGCTATAAACAGT
ACATTCGATGCGCTTTTCTACAATTTTACCAATCGGTAATAATCCATATTCTACTGTCAATATTTCCGTT
TCATAGCTTAAACATAAAGTAGTA
